>Addgene plasmid #10858 | p3011 pGEM E6-AP deltaBD | addgene partial sequence | sequence record 39858 | T7 5'-TAATACGACTCACTATAGGG-3'
ATGGAGCCTGCACGAATGAGTTTTGTGCTTCCTGTCCAACTTTTCTTCGTATGGATAATAATGCAGCAGC
TATTAAAGCCCTCGAGCTTTATAAGATTAATGCAAAACTCTGTGATCCTCATCCCTCCAAGAAAGGAGCA
AGCTCAGCTTACCTTGAGAACTCGAAAGGTGCCCCCAACAACTCCTGCTCTGAGATAAAAATGAACAAGA
AAGGCGCTAGAATTGATTTTAAAGATGTGACTTACTTAACAGAAGAGAAGGTATATGAAATTCTTGAATT
ATGTAGAGAAAGAGAGGATTATTCCCCTTTAATCCGTGTTATTGGAAGAGTTTTTTCTAGTGCTGAGGCA
TTGGTACAGAGCTTCCGGAAAGTTAAACAACACACCAAGGAAGAACTGAAATCTCTTCAAGCAAAAGATG
AAGACAAAGATGAAGATGAAAAGGAAAAAGCTGCATGTTCTGCTGCTGCTATGGAAGAAGACTCAGAAGC
ATCTTCCTCAAGGATAGGTGATAGCTCACAGGGAGACAACAATTTGCAAAAATTAGGCCCTGATGATGTG
TCTGTGGATATTGATGCCATTAGAAGGGTCTACACCAGATTGCTCTCTAATGAAAAAATTGAAACTGCCT
TTCTCAATGCACTTGTATATTTGTCACCTAACGTGGAATG
