>Addgene plasmid #10858 | p3011 pGEM E6-AP deltaBD | addgene partial sequence | sequence record 42687 | SP6 5'-ATTTAGGTGACACTATAG-3'
ATCCTTTGGCATACGTGATGGCCTTCAACAATCTCTCTTTAAGTTTTTCTTTGCTTGAGTATTCCGGAAG
TAAAAGCACATTAAAGCAAGTATGAGATGTAGGTAACCTTTCTGTGTCTGGGCCATTTTTGGCTATAATC
ATCTTTAATTTTCCTAGTCCTCCCACAGGTGCTCTGTCTGTGCCCGTTGTAAACTGCAAGAAGAGTCCTT
TCTGTTCATCTGTAAATGAATGAACGATTTCCCAGAACTCCCTAATCAGAACAGAGTCCCTGGTATAGCC
ACCGTCATATTCTGTAGTTTCTTCTAGTGCTTGGAAATCTAGATTCCGGCTTCCACATATAAGCAATTCA
ATTTCTTCTGGTCTGAATAAGTACTTTAAGGGAGATTCATTGGTCACCATATGAAAACCTCTCCGAAAAG
CCTTGAACTGTTTTTCTACTGATTTATTGAGAATGTAGTCAGAATAAAGATTGACAAATTCCTTCCTGTT
TTCATTTGTAATTGGAATTTTATCACCATTTTCCTTTAGATCATACATCATTGGGTTACCAAAAAGATCT
GTCTGTGATATCTGGAAAGTGATCATCATGTCATCTTCCACATTCCCTTCATACTCCAATAAATCTTTTA
AACTCTGATATAGAACTGGGTGAGAGTCTCCCAAGTCACGAAAAGTTCCTTTTTTCCCCATTAGCTTCCT
GTAGACAACCATGGGAAAATGTACATCCAGTATACAGTTATTGTAAATAGCCAGACCCAGTACTATGCCA
ATCAGAGTAAACTGACCCTCAGTTTCAAAAGAAGATGGATTAAACCAAAACAATTTTGTAGA
