>Addgene plasmid #10858 | p3011 pGEM E6-AP deltaBD | addgene partial sequence | sequence record 43370 | hUBE3A-F 5'-GATGAGCAAGCTACCCCTTG-3'
GTGGTCTAATCATGCAGACCAGATTCGGAGAATGATGGAGACATTTCAGCAACTTATTACTTATAAAGTC
ATAAGCAATGAATTTAACAGTCGAAATCTAGTGAATGATGATGATGCCATTGTTGCTGCTTCGAAGTGCT
TGAAAATGGTTTACTATGCAAATGTAGTGGGAGGGGAAGTGGACACAAATCACAATGAAGAAGATGATGA
AGAGCCCAACAAGAAAGGTCCTCGAGTGGACCCCCTGGAAACCGAACTTGGTGTTAAAACCCTGGATTGT
CGAAAACCACTTATCCCTTTTGAAGAGTTTATTAATGAACCACTGAATGAGGTTCTAGAAATGGATAAAG
ATTATACTTTTTTCAAAGTAGAAACAGAGAACAAATTCTCTTTTATGACATGTCCCTTTATATTGAATGC
TGTCACAAAGAATTTGGGATTATATTATGACAATAGAATTCGCATGTACAGTGAACGAAGAATCACTGTT
CTCTACAGCTTAGTTCAAGGACAGCAGTTGAATCCATATTTGAGACTCAAAGTTAGACGTGACCATATCA
TAGATGATGCACTTGTCCGGCTAGAGATGATCGCTATGGAAAATCCTGCAGACTTGAAGAAGCAGTTGTA
TGTGGAATTTGAAGGAGAACAAGGAGTTGATGAGGGAGGTGTTTCCAAAGAATTTTTTCAGCTGGTTGTG
GAGGAAATCTTCAATCCAGATATTGGTATGTTCACATACGATGAATCTACAAAATTGTTTTGGTTTAATC
CATCTTCTTTTGAAACTGA
