[The description below was written by a language model from this plasmid's Addgene catalogue record.]
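Description:
p3011 pGEM E6-AP deltaBD is a high-copy bacterial plasmid built on the Promega pGEM-1 backbone (2865 bp without insert). It carries a mutant human E6-AP cDNA, the product of the UBE3A gene. It is propagated in E. coli under ampicillin selection. The catalogue classes it as a bacterial expression vector, but pGEM-series vectors are general cloning and in vitro transcription plasmids in which phage RNA polymerase promoters flank the polylinker. The listing of T7 as the 5′ sequencing primer suggests that the insert lies downstream of the T7 promoter, although the record does not explicitly state the promoter or orientation. No feature table is provided, and the record refers to the depositor's map for details. The insert was cloned by restriction digestion between BamHI at the 5′ end and HindIII at the 3′ end, and both sites are retained, so the fragment can be excised again.

The insert encodes E6-AP with an internal deletion of 18 amino acids (residues 391–408), which the record identifies as the E6 binding domain. E6-AP is the cellular ubiquitin-protein ligase that the human papillomavirus E6 oncoprotein recruits to target p53 for ubiquitination. The associated publication mapped the E6-AP regions responsible for E6 binding, association with p53, and ubiquitination of associated proteins. This deletion mutant therefore serves as a binding-deficient counterpart to wild-type E6-AP. It is presumably used as a template to produce the protein for interaction and ubiquitination assays. No epitope tags, reporters or fusion partners are recorded, and the insert size is not stated.
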