Addgene plasmid #10858: p3011 pGEM E6-AP deltaBD
Depositing lab: Peter Howley. Depositing organization: Harvard Medical School. Publication: Localization of the E6-AP regions that direct human papillomavirus E6 binding, association with p53, and ubiquitination of associated proteins. Huibregtse JM, Scheffner M, Howley PM. Mol Cell Biol 1993 Aug;13(8):4918-27. PubMed 8393140.
Backbone
  Vector backbone: pGEM-1
  Backbone manufacturer: Promega
  Backbone size w/o insert (bp): 2865
  Vector type: Bacterial Expression
Growth in bacteria
  Bacterial resistance: Ampicillin, 100 μg/mL
  Growth temperature: 37°C
  Growth strain: DH5alpha
  Copy number: High Copy
Gene/Insert
  Gene/Insert name: E6-AP
  Species: H. sapiens (human)
  Mutation: Deletion of 18-aa E6 binding domain (aa391-408)
  Entrez Gene: UBE3A (a.k.a. ANCR, AS, E6-AP, EPVE6AP, HPVE6A, PIX1)
  Cloning method: Restriction Enzyme; 5′ cloning site BamHI (not destroyed); 3′ cloning site HindIII (not destroyed)
  Sequencing primers: 5′ T7
Terms and licenses: Academic/Nonprofit Terms; Industry Terms: Not Available to Industry
Depositor comments: See author's map.
How to cite: p3011 pGEM E6-AP deltaBD was a gift from Peter Howley (Addgene plasmid # 10858)
